>Addgene plasmid #138353 | pSin-EF2-DMD53-GFP | depositor full sequence | sequence record 267191 | pSin-EF2-DMD53-GFP sequence 8315 bps
CGGACCGCCACTGCCAATTACCTGTGGTTTCATTTACTCTAAACCTGTGATTCCTCTGAATTATTTTCAT
TTTAAAGAAATTGTATTTGTTAAATATGTACTACAAACTTAGTAGTTGGAAGGGCTAATTCACTCCCAAA
GAAGACAAGATATCCTTGATCTGTGGATCTACCACACACAAGGCTACTTCCCTGATTAGCAGAACTACAC
ACCAGGGCCAGGGGTCAGATATCCACTGACCTTTGGATGGTGCTACAAGCTAGTACCAGTTGAGCCAGAT
AAGGTAGAAGAGGCCAATAAAGGAGAGAACACCAGCTTGTTACACCCTGTGAGCCTGCATGGGATGGATG
ACCCGGAGAGAGAAGTGTTAGAGTGGAGGTTTGACAGCCGCCTAGCATTTCATCACGTGGCCCGAGAGCT
GCATCCGGAGTACTTCAAGAACTGCTGATATCGAGCTTGCTACAAGGGACTTTCCGCTGGGGACTTTCCA
GGGAGGCGTGGCCTGGGCGGGACTGGGGAGTGGCGAGCCCTCAGATCCTGCATATAAGCAGCTGCTTTTT
GCCTGTACTGGGTCTCTCTGGTTAGACCAGATCTGAGCCTGGGAGCTCTCTGGCTAACTAGGGAACCCAC
TGCTTAAGCCTCAATAAAGCTTGCCTTGAGTGCTTCAAGTAGTGTGTGCCCGTCTGTTGTGTGACTCTGG
TAACTAGAGATCCCTCAGACCCTTTTAGTCAGTGTGGAAAATCTCTAGCAGTGGCGCCCGAACAGGGACT
TGAAAGCGAAAGGGAAACCAGAGGAGCTCTCTCGACGCAGGACTCGGCTTGCTGAAGCGCGCACGGCAAG
AGGCGAGGGGCGGCGACTGGTGAGTACGCCAAAAATTTTGACTAGCGGAGGCTAGAAGGAGAGAGATGGG
TGCGAGAGCGTCAGTATTAAGCGGGGGAGAATTAGATCGCGATGGGAAAAAATTCGGTTAAGGCCAGGGG
GAAAGAAAAAATATAAATTAAAACATATAGTATGGGCAAGCAGGGAGCTAGAACGATTCGCAGTTAATCC
TGGCCTGTTAGAAACATCAGAAGGCTGTAGACAAATACTGGGACAGCTACAACCATCCCTTCAGACAGGA
TCAGAAGAACTTAGATCATTATATAATACAGTAGCAACCCTCTATTGTGTGCATCAAAGGATAGAGATAA
AAGACACCAAGGAAGCTTTAGACAAGATAGAGGAAGAGCAAAACAAAAGTAAGACCACCGCACAGCAAGC
GGCCGCTGATCTTCAGACCTGGAGGAGGAGATATGAGGGACAATTGGAGAAGTGAATTATATAAATATAA
AGTAGTAAAAATTGAACCATTAGGAGTAGCACCCACCAAGGCAAAGAGAAGAGTGGTGCAGAGAGAAAAA
AGAGCAGTGGGAATAGGAGCTTTGTTCCTTGGGTTCTTGGGAGCAGCAGGAAGCACTATGGGCGCAGCGT
CAATGACGCTGACGGTACAGGCCAGACAATTATTGTCTGGTATAGTGCAGCAGCAGAACAATTTGCTGAG
GGCTATTGAGGCGCAACAGCATCTGTTGCAACTCACAGTCTGGGGCATCAAGCAGCTCCAGGCAAGAATC
CTGGCTGTGGAAAGATACCTAAAGGATCAACAGCTCCTGGGGATTTGGGGTTGCTCTGGAAAACTCATTT
GCACCACTGCTGTGCCTTGGAATGCTAGTTGGAGTAATAAATCTCTGGAACAGATTTGGAATCACACGAC
CTGGATGGAGTGGGACAGAGAAATTAACAATTACACAAGCTTAATACACTCCTTAATTGAAGAATCGCAA
AACCAGCAAGAAAAGAATGAACAAGAATTATTGGAATTAGATAAATGGGCAAGTTTGTGGAATTGGTTTA
ACATAACAAATTGGCTGTGGTATATAAAATTATTCATAATGATAGTAGGAGGCTTGGTAGGTTTAAGAAT
AGTTTTTGCTGTACTTTCTATAGTGAATAGAGTTAGGCAGGGATATTCACCATTATCGTTTCAGACCCAC
CTCCCAACCCCGAGGGGACCCGACAGGCCCGAAGGAATAGAAGAAGAAGGTGGAGAGAGAGACAGAGACA
GATCCATTCGATTAGTGAACGGATCTCGACGGTATCGCCACAAATGGCAGTATTCATCCACAATTTTAAA
AGAAAGGGGGGGATTGGGGGGTACAGTGCAGGGGAAAGAATAGTAGACATAATAGCAACAGACATACAAA
CTAAAGAATTACAAAAACAAATTACAAAAATTCAAAATTTTCGGGTTTATTACAGGGACAGCAGAGATCC
ACTTTGGTCGATAAGCTTTGCAAAGATGGATAAAGTTTTAAACAGAGAGGAATCTTTGCAGCTAATGGAC
CTTCTAGGTCTTGAAAGGAGTGGGAATTGGCTCCGGTGCCCGTCAGTGGGCAGAGCGCACATCGCCCACA
GTCCCCGAGAAGTTGGGGGGAGGGGTCGGCAATTGAACCGGTGCCTAGAGAAGGTGGCGCGGGGTAAACT
GGGAAAGTGATGTCGTGTACTGGCTCCGCCTTTTTCCCGAGGGTGGGGGAGAACCGTATATAAGTGCAGT
AGTCGCCGTGAACGTTCTTTTTCGCAACGGGTTTGCCGCCAGAACACAGGTAAGTGCCGTGTGTGGTTCC
CGCGGGCCTGGCCTCTTTACGGGTTATGGCCCTTGCGTGCCTTGAATTACTTCCACCTGGCTGCAGTACG
TGATTCTTGATCCCGAGCTTCGGGTTGGAAGTGGGTGGGAGAGTTCGAGGCCTTGCGCTTAAGGAGCCCC
TTCGCCTCGTGCTTGAGTTGAGGCCTGGCCTGGGCGCTGGGGCCGCCGCGTGCGAATCTGGTGGCACCTT
CGCGCCTGTCTCGCTGCTTTCGATAAGTCTCTAGCCATTTAAAATTTTTGATGACCTGCTGCGACGCTTT
TTTTCTGGCAAGATAGTCTTGTAAATGCGGGCCAAGATCTGCACACTGGTATTTCGGTTTTTGGGGCCGC
GGGCGGCGACGGGGCCCGTGCGTCCCAGCGCACATGTTCGGCGAGGCGGGGCCTGCGAGCGCGGCCACCG
AGAATCGGACGGGGGTAGTCTCAAGCTGGCCGGCCTGCTCTGGTGCCTGGCCTCGCGCCGCCGTGTATCG
CCCCGCCCTGGGCGGCAAGGCTGGCCCGGTCGGCACCAGTTGCGTGAGCGGAAAGATGGCCGCTTCCCGG
CCCTGCTGCAGGGAGCTCAAAATGGAGGACGCGGCGCTCGGGAGAGCGGGCGGGTGAGTCACCCACACAA
AGGAAAAGGGCCTTTCCGTCCTCAGCCGTCGCTTCATGTGACTCCACGGAGTACCGGGCGCCGTCCAGGC
ACCTCGATTAGTTCTCGAGCTTTTGGAGTACGTCGTCTTTAGGTTGGGGGGAGGGGTTTTATGCGATGGA
GTTTCCCCACACTGAGTGGGTGGAGACTGAAGTTAGGCCAGCTTGGCACTTGATGTAATTCTCCTTGGAA
TTTGCCCTTTTTGAGTTTGGATCTTGGTTCATTCTCAAGCCTCAGACAGTGGTTCAAAGTTTTTTTCTTC
CATTTCAGGTGTCGTGAGGAATTCTGAGGCCACCATGTTGAAAGAATTCAGAATCAGTGGGATGAAGTAC
AAGAACACCTTCAGAACCGGAGGCAACAGTTGAATGCTAGCGTGAGCAAGGGCGAGGAGCTGTTCACCGG
GGTGGTGCCCATCCTGGTCGAGCTGGACGGCGACGTAAACGGCCACAAGTTCAGCGTGTCCGGCGAGGGC
GAGGGCGATGCCACCTACGGCAAGCTGACCCTGAAGTTCATCTGCACCACCGGCAAGCTGCCCGTGCCCT
GGCCCACCCTCGTGACCACCCTGACCTACGGCGTGCAGTGCTTCAGCCGCTACCCCGACCACATGAAGCA
GCACGACTTCTTCAAGTCCGCCATGCCCGAAGGCTACGTCCAGGAGCGCACCATCTTCTTCAAGGACGAC
GGCAACTACAAGACCCGCGCCGAGGTGAAGTTCGAGGGCGACACCCTGGTGAACCGCATCGAGCTGAAGG
GCATCGACTTCAAGGAGGACGGCAACATCCTGGGGCACAAGCTGGAGTACAACTACAACAGCCACAACGT
CTATATCATGGCCGACAAGCAGAAGAACGGCATCAAGGTGAACTTCAAGATCCGCCACAACATCGAGGAC
GGCAGCGTGCAGCTCGCCGACCACTACCAGCAGAACACCCCCATCGGCGACGGCCCCGTGCTGCTGCCCG
ACAACCACTACCTGAGCACCCAGTCCGCCCTGAGCAAAGACCCCAACGAGAAGCGCGATCACATGGTCCT
GCTGGAGTTCGTGACCGCCGCCGGGATCACTCTCGGCATGGACGAGCTGTACAAGTAAGGATCCGCATGC
ATCTAGGGCGGCCAATTCCGCCCCTCTCCCTCCCCCCCCCCTAACGTTACTGGCCGAAGCCGCTTGGAAT
AAGGCCGGTGTGCGTTTGTCTATATGTGATTTTCCACCATATTGCCGTCTTTTGGCAATGTGAGGGCCCG
GAAACCTGGCCCTGTCTTCTTGACGAGCATTCCTAGGGGTCTTTCCCCTCTCGCCAAAGGAATGCAAGGT
CTGTTGAATGTCGTGAAGGAAGCAGTTCCTCTGGAAGCTTCTTGAAGACAAACAACGTCTGTAGCGACCC
TTTGCAGGCAGCGGAACCCCCCACCTGGCGACAGGTGCCTCTGCGGCCAAAAGCCACGTGTATAAGATAC
ACCTGCAAAGGCGGCACAACCCCAGTGCCACGTTGTGAGTTGGATAGTTGTGGAAAGAGTCAAATGGCTC
TCCTCAAGCGTATTCAACAAGGGGCTGAAGGATGCCCAGAAGGTACCCCATTGTATGGGATCTGATCTGG
GGCCTCGGTGCACATGCTTTACATGTGTTTAGTCGAGGTTAAAAAAACGTCTAGGCCCCCCGAACCACGG
GGACGTGGTTTTCCTTTGAAAAACACGATGATAAGCTTGCCACAACCCACAAGGAGACGACCTTCCATGA
CCGAGTACAAGCCCACGGTGCGCCTCGCCACCCGCGACGACGTCCCCCGGGCCGTACGCACCCTCGCCGC
CGCGTTCGCCGACTACCCCGCCACGCGCCACACCGTCGACCCGGACCGCCACATCGAGCGGGTCACCGAG
CTGCAAGAACTCTTCCTCACGCGCGTCGGGCTCGACATCGGCAAGGTGTGGGTCGCGGACGACGGCGCCG
CGGTGGCGGTCTGGACCACGCCGGAGAGCGTCGAAGCGGGGGCGGTGTTCGCCGAGATCGGCCCGCGCAT
GGCCGAGTTGAGCGGTTCCCGGCTGGCCGCGCAGCAACAGATGGAAGGCCTCCTGGCGCCGCACCGGCCC
AAGGAGCCCGCGTGGTTCCTGGCCACCGTCGGCGTCTCGCCCGACCACCAGGGCAAGGGTCTGGGCAGCG
CCGTCGTGCTCCCCGGAGTGGAGGCGGCCGAGCGCGCCGGGGTGCCCGCCTTCCTGGAGACCTCCGCGCC
CCGCAACCTCCCCTTCTACGAGCGGCTCGGCTTCACCGTCACCGCCGACGTCGAGTGCCCGAAGGACCGC
GCGACCTGGTGCATGACCCGCAAGCCCGGTGCCTGATAATAGGCGGCCGCTCGAGACCTAGAAAAACATG
GAGCAATCACAAGTAGCAATACAGCAGCTACCAATGCTGATTGTGCCTGGCTAGAAGCACAAGAGGAGGA
GGAGGTGGGTTTTCCAGTCACACCTCAGGTACCTTTAAGACCAATGACTTACAAGGCAGCTGTAGATCTT
AGCCACTTTTTAAAAGAAAAGGGGGGACTGGAAGGGCTAATTCACTCCCAACGAAGACAAGATCTGCTTT
TTGCTTGTACTGGGTCTCTCTGGTTAGACCAGATCTGAGCCTGGGAGCTCTCTGGCTAACTAGGGAACCC
ACTGCTTAAGCCTCAATAAAGCTTGCCTTGAGTGCTTCAAGTAGTGTGTGCCCGTCTGTTGTGTGACTCT
GGTAACTAGAGATCCCTCAGACCCTTTTAGTCAGTGTGGAAAATCTCTAGCAGTAGTAGTTCATGTCATC
TTATTATTCAGTATTTATAACTTGCAAAGAAATGAATATCAGAGAGTGAGAGGCCTTGACATTATAATAG
ATTTAGCAGGAATTGAACTAGGAGTGGAGCACACAGGCAAAGTTCTAGAGCTCGCTGATCAGCCTCGACT
GTGCCTTCTAGTTGCCAGCCATCTGTTGTTTGCCCCTCCCCCGTGCCTTCCTTGACCCTGGAAGGTGCCA
CTCCCACTGTCCTTTCCTAATAAAATGAGGAAATTGCATCGCATTGTCTGAGTAGGTGTCATTCTATTCT
GGGGGGTGGGGTGGGGCAGGACAGCAAGGGGGAGGATTGGGAAGACAATAGCAGGCATGCTGGGGATGCG
GTGGGCTCTATGGCTTCTGAGGCGGAAAGAACCAGCTGGGGGCGCGCCCCTCGAGGCCGCCATGGTCATA
GCTGTTTGACGTCAGGTGGCACTTTTCGGGGAAATGTGCGCGGAACCCCTATTTGTTTATTTTTCTAAAT
ACATTCAAATATGTATCCGCTCATGAGACAATAACCCTGATAAATGCTTCAATAATATTGAAAAAGGAAG
AGTATGAGTATTCAACATTTCCGTGTCGCCCTTATTCCCTTTTTTGCGGCATTTTGCCTTCCTGTTTTTG
CTCACCCAGAAACGCTGGTGAAAGTAAAAGATGCTGAAGATCAGTTGGGTGCACGAGTGGGTTACATCGA
ACTGGATCTCAACAGCGGTAAGATCCTTGAGAGTTTTCGCCCCGAAGAACGTTTTCCAATGATGAGCACT
TTTAAAGTTCTGCTATGTGGCGCGGTATTATCCCGTATTGACGCCGGGCAAGAGCAACTCGGTCGCCGCA
TACACTATTCTCAGAATGACTTGGTTGAGTACTCACCAGTCACAGAAAAGCATCTTACGGATGGCATGAC
AGTAAGAGAATTATGCAGTGCTGCCATAACCATGAGTGATAACACTGCGGCCAACTTACTTCTGACAACG
ATCGGAGGACCGAAGGAGCTAACCGCTTTTTTGCACAACATGGGGGATCATGTAACTCGCCTTGATCGTT
GGGAACCGGAGCTGAATGAAGCCATACCAAACGACGAGCGTGACACCACGATGCCTGTAGCAATGGCAAC
AACGTTGCGCAAACTATTAACTGGCGAACTACTTACTCTAGCTTCCCGGCAACAATTAATAGACTGGATG
GAGGCGGATAAAGTTGCAGGACCACTTCTGCGCTCGGCCCTTCCGGCTGGCTGGTTTATTGCTGATAAAT
CTGGAGCCGGTGAGCGTGGGTCTCGCGGTATCATTGCAGCACTGGGGCCAGATGGTAAGCCCTCCCGTAT
CGTAGTTATCTACACGACGGGGAGTCAGGCAACTATGGATGAACGAAATAGACAGATCGCTGAGATAGGT
GCCTCACTGATTAAGCATTGGTAACTGTCAGACCAAGTTTACTCATATATACTTTAGATTGATTTAAAAC
TTCATTTTTAATTTAAAAGGATCTAGGTGAAGATCCTTTTTGATAATCTCATGACCAAAATCCCTTAACG
TGAGTTTTCGTTCCACTGAGCGTCAGACCCCGTAGAAAAGATCAAAGGATCTTCTTGAGATCCTTTTTTT
CTGCGCGTAATCTGCTGCTTGCAAACAAAAAAACCACCGCTACCAGCGGTGGTTTGTTTGCCGGATCAAG
AGCTACCAACTCTTTTTCCGAAGGTAACTGGCTTCAGCAGAGCGCAGATACCAAATACTGTCCTTCTAGT
GTAGCCGTAGTTAGGCCACCACTTCAAGAACTCTGTAGCACCGCCTACATACCTCGCTCTGCTAATCCTG
TTACCAGTGGCTGCTGCCAGTGGCGATAAGTCGTGTCTTACCGGGTTGGACTCAAGACGATAGTTACCGG
ATAAGGCGCAGCGGTCGGGCTGAACGGGGGGTTCGTGCACACAGCCCAGCTTGGAGCGAACGACCTACAC
CGAACTGAGATACCTACAGCGTGAGCATTGAGAAAGCGCCACGCTTCCCGAAGGGAGAAAGGCGGACAGG
TATCCGGTAAGCGGCAGGGTCGGAACAGGAGAGCGCACGAGGGAGCTTCCAGGGGGAAACGCCTGGTATC
TTTATAGTCCTGTCGGGTTTCGCCACCTCTGACTTGAGCGTCGATTTTTGTGATGCTCGTCAGGGGGGCG
GAGCCTATGGAAAAACGCCAGCAACGCGGCCTTTTTACGGTTCCTGGCCTTTTGC
Features (pLannotate 1.2.2; 19 found; start..end, strand, type, name):
    116..445     +  CDS            nef (fragment): NEF_HV1BR - Experimental evidence at protein level: Swiss-Prot protein existence level 1. Extracellular Nef protein targets CD4(+) T-lymphocytes for apoptosis by interacting with CXCR4 surface receptors (PubMed:14990729). From Human immunodeficiency virus type 1 group M subtype B (isolate BRU/LAI) (HIV-1).
    493..750     +  LTR            5' LTR (truncated): truncated 5' long terminal repeat (LTR) from HIV-1
    797..922     +  misc_feature   HIV-1 Ψ: packaging signal of human immunodeficiency virus type 1
    906..1269    +  CDS            HIV-1 gag (fragment): gag protein from human immunodeficiency virus 1; gag
   1415..1648    +  misc_feature   RRE: The Rev response element (RRE) of HIV-1 allows for Rev-dependent mRNA export from the nucleus to the cytoplasm.
   2025..2125    +  CDS            Rev (fragment): human immunodeficiency virus 1 (HIV-1) Rev protein; rev; enhances nuclear export of unspliced and incompletely spliced viral mRNAs
   2164..2281    +  misc_feature   cPPT/CTS: central polypurine tract and central termination sequence of HIV-1
   2336..2402    +  CDS            small t antigen (fragment): SV40 (simian virus 40) small t antigen
   2409..3587    +  promoter       EF-1α promoter: strong constitutive promoter for human elongation factor EF-1α
   3682..4398    +  CDS            EGFP: the original enhanced GFP (Yang et al., 1996) mammalian codon-optimized
   4542..5004    +  misc_feature   IRES: internal ribosome entry site (IRES) of the encephalomyocarditis virus (EMCV)
   5037..5636    +  CDS            PuroR: puromycin N-acetyltransferase; pac from Streptomyces; confers resistance to puromycin
   5643..5837    +  CDS            nef (fragment): NEF_HV1Z2 - Experimental evidence at protein level: Swiss-Prot protein existence level 1. Extracellular Nef protein targets CD4(+) T-lymphocytes for apoptosis by interacting with CXCR4 surface receptors. From Human immunodeficiency virus type 1 group M subtype D (isolate Z2/CDC-Z34) (HIV-1).
   5839..6072    +  LTR            3' LTR (ΔU3): self-inactivating 3' long terminal repeat (LTR) from HIV-1
   6229..6453    +  polyA_signal   bGH poly(A) signal: bovine growth hormone polyadenylation signal
   6457..6478    +  promoter       SV40 promoter (fragment): SV40 enhancer and early promoter
   6549..6653    +  promoter       AmpR promoter: bla
   6654..7514    +  CDS            AmpR: β-lactamase; bla; confers resistance to ampicillin, carbenicillin, and related antibiotics
   7685..8273    +  rep_origin     ori: high-copy-number ColE1/pMB1/pBR322/pUC origin of replication
