>Addgene plasmid #138353 | pSin-EF2-DMD53-GFP | addgene full sequence | sequence record 273452 | Addgene NGS Result
ACGGACCGCCACTGCCAATTACCTGTGGTTTCATTTACTCTAAACCTGTGATTCCTCTGAATTATTTTCA
TTTTAAAGAAATTGTATTTGTTAAATATGTACTACAAACTTAGTAGTTGGAAGGGCTAATTCACTCCCAA
AGAAGACAAGATATCCTTGATCTGTGGATCTACCACACACAAGGCTACTTCCCTGATTAGCAGAACTACA
CACCAGGGCCAGGGGTCAGATATCCACTGACCTTTGGATGGTGCTACAAGCTAGTACCAGTTGAGCCAGA
TAAGGTAGAAGAGGCCAATAAAGGAGAGAACACCAGCTTGTTACACCCTGTGAGCCTGCATGGGATGGAT
GACCCGGAGAGAGAAGTGTTAGAGTGGAGGTTTGACAGCCGCCTAGCATTTCATCACGTGGCCCGAGAGC
TGCATCCGGAGTACTTCAAGAACTGCTGATATCGAGCTTGCTACAAGGGACTTTCCGCTGGGGACTTTCC
AGGGAGGCGTGGCCTGGGCGGGACTGGGGAGTGGCGAGCCCTCAGATCCTGCATATAAGCAGCTGCTTTT
TGCCTGTACTGGGTCTCTCTGGTTAGACCAGATCTGAGCCTGGGAGCTCTCTGGCTAACTAGGGAACCCA
CTGCTTAAGCCTCAATAAAGCTTGCCTTGAGTGCTTCAAGTAGTGTGTGCCCGTCTGTTGTGTGACTCTG
GTAACTAGAGATCCCTCAGACCCTTTTAGTCAGTGTGGAAAATCTCTAGCAGTGGCGCCCGAACAGGGAC
TTGAAAGCGAAAGGGAAACCAGAGGAGCTCTCTCGACGCAGGACTCGGCTTGCTGAAGCGCGCACGGCAA
GAGGCGAGGGGCGGCGACTGGTGAGTACGCCAAAAATTTTGACTAGCGGAGGCTAGAAGGAGAGAGATGG
GTGCGAGAGCGTCAGTATTAAGCGGGGGAGAATTAGATCGCGATGGGAAAAAATTCGGTTAAGGCCAGGG
GGAAAGAAAAAATATAAATTAAAACATATAGTATGGGCAAGCAGGGAGCTAGAACGATTCGCAGTTAATC
CTGGCCTGTTAGAAACATCAGAAGGCTGTAGACAAATACTGGGACAGCTACAACCATCCCTTCAGACAGG
ATCAGAAGAACTTAGATCATTATATAATACAGTAGCAACCCTCTATTGTGTGCATCAAAGGATAGAGATA
AAAGACACCAAGGAAGCTTTAGACAAGATAGAGGAAGAGCAAAACAAAAGTAAGACCACCGCACAGCAAG
CGGCCGCTGATCTTCAGACCTGGAGGAGGAGATATGAGGGACAATTGGAGAAGTGAATTATATAAATATA
AAGTAGTAAAAATTGAACCATTAGGAGTAGCACCCACCAAGGCAAAGAGAAGAGTGGTGCAGAGAGAAAA
AAGAGCAGTGGGAATAGGAGCTTTGTTCCTTGGGTTCTTGGGAGCAGCAGGAAGCACTATGGGCGCAGCG
TCAATGACGCTGACGGTACAGGCCAGACAATTATTGTCTGGTATAGTGCAGCAGCAGAACAATTTGCTGA
GGGCTATTGAGGCGCAACAGCATCTGTTGCAACTCACAGTCTGGGGCATCAAGCAGCTCCAGGCAAGAAT
CCTGGCTGTGGAAAGATACCTAAAGGATCAACAGCTCCTGGGGATTTGGGGTTGCTCTGGAAAACTCATT
TGCACCACTGCTGTGCCTTGGAATGCTAGTTGGAGTAATAAATCTCTGGAACAGATTTGGAATCACACGA
CCTGGATGGAGTGGGACAGAGAAATTAACAATTACACAAGCTTAATACACTCCTTAATTGAAGAATCGCA
AAACCAGCAAGAAAAGAATGAACAAGAATTATTGGAATTAGATAAATGGGCAAGTTTGTGGAATTGGTTT
AACATAACAAATTGGCTGTGGTATATAAAATTATTCATAATGATAGTAGGAGGCTTGGTAGGTTTAAGAA
TAGTTTTTGCTGTACTTTCTATAGTGAATAGAGTTAGGCAGGGATATTCACCATTATCGTTTCAGACCCA
CCTCCCAACCCCGAGGGGACCCGACAGGCCCGAAGGAATAGAAGAAGAAGGTGGAGAGAGAGACAGAGAC
AGATCCATTCGATTAGTGAACGGATCTCGACGGTATCGCCACAAATGGCAGTATTCATCCACAATTTTAA
AAGAAAGGGGGGGATTGGGGGGTACAGTGCAGGGGAAAGAATAGTAGACATAATAGCAACAGACATACAA
ACTAAAGAATTACAAAAACAAATTACAAAAATTCAAAATTTTCGGGTTTATTACAGGGACAGCAGAGATC
CACTTTGGATCGATAAGCTTTGCAAAGATGGATAAAGTTTTAAACAGAGAGGAATCTTTGCAGCTAATGG
ACCTTCTAGGTCTTGAAAGGAGTGGGAATTGGCTCCGGTGCCCGTCAGTGGGCAGAGCGCACATCGCCCA
CAGTCCCCGAGAAGTTGGGGGGAGGGGTCGGCAATTGAACCGGTGCCTAGAGAAGGTGGCGCGGGGTAAA
CTGGGAAAGTGATGTCGTGTACTGGCTCCGCCTTTTTCCCGAGGGTGGGGGAGAACCGTATATAAGTGCA
GTAGTCGCCGTGAACGTTCTTTTTCGCAACGGGTTTGCCGCCAGAACACAGGTAAGTGCCGTGTGTGGTT
CCCGCGGGCCTGGCCTCTTTACGGGTTATGGCCCTTGCGTGCCTTGAATTACTTCCACCTGGCTGCAGTA
CGTGATTCTTGATCCCGAGCTTCGGGTTGGAAGTGGGTGGGAGAGTTCGAGGCCTTGCGCTTAAGGAGCC
CCTTCGCCTCGTGCTTGAGTTGAGGCCTGGCCTGGGCGCTGGGGCCGCCGCGTGCGAATCTGGTGGCACC
TTCGCGCCTGTCTCGCTGCTTTCGATAAGTCTCTAGCCATTTAAAATTTTTGATGACCTGCTGCGACGCT
TTTTTTCTGGCAAGATAGTCTTGTAAATGCGGGCCAAGATCTGCACACTGGTATTTCGGTTTTTGGGGCC
GCGGGCGGCGACGGGGCCCGTGCGTCCCAGCGCACATGTTCGGCGAGGCGGGGCCTGCGAGCGCGGCCAC
CGAGAATCGGACGGGGGTAGTCTCAAGCTGGCCGGCCTGCTCTGGTGCCTGGCCTCGCGCCGCCGTGTAT
CGCCCCGCCCTGGGCGGCAAGGCTGGCCCGGTCGGCACCAGTTGCGTGAGCGGAAAGATGGCCGCTTCCC
GGCCCTGCTGCAGGGAGCTCAAAATGGAGGACGCGGCGCTCGGGAGAGCGGGCGGGTGAGTCACCCACAC
AAAGGAAAAGGGCCTTTCCGTCCTCAGCCGTCGCTTCATGTGACTCCACGGAGTACCGGGCGCCGTCCAG
GCACCTCGATTAGTTCTCGAGCTTTTGGAGTACGTCGTCTTTAGGTTGGGGGGAGGGGTTTTATGCGATG
GAGTTTCCCCACACTGAGTGGGTGGAGACTGAAGTTAGGCCAGCTTGGCACTTGATGTAATTCTCCTTGG
AATTTGCCCTTTTTGAGTTTGGATCTTGGTTCATTCTCAAGCCTCAGACAGTGGTTCAAAGTTTTTTTCT
TCCATTTCAGGTGTCGTGAGGAATTCTGAGGCCACCATGTTGAAAGAATTCAGAATCAGTGGGATGAAGT
ACAAGAACACCTTCAGAACCGGAGGCAACAGTTGAATGCTAGCGTGAGCAAGGGCGAGGAGCTGTTCACC
GGGGTGGTGCCCATCCTGGTCGAGCTGGACGGCGACGTAAACGGCCACAAGTTCAGCGTGTCCGGCGAGG
GCGAGGGCGATGCCACCTACGGCAAGCTGACCCTGAAGTTCATCTGCACCACCGGCAAGCTGCCCGTGCC
CTGGCCCACCCTCGTGACCACCCTGACCTACGGCGTGCAGTGCTTCAGCCGCTACCCCGACCACATGAAG
CAGCACGACTTCTTCAAGTCCGCCATGCCCGAAGGCTACGTCCAGGAGCGCACCATCTTCTTCAAGGACG
ACGGCAACTACAAGACCCGCGCCGAGGTGAAGTTCGAGGGCGACACCCTGGTGAACCGCATCGAGCTGAA
GGGCATCGACTTCAAGGAGGACGGCAACATCCTGGGGCACAAGCTGGAGTACAACTACAACAGCCACAAC
GTCTATATCATGGCCGACAAGCAGAAGAACGGCATCAAGGTGAACTTCAAGATCCGCCACAACATCGAGG
ACGGCAGCGTGCAGCTCGCCGACCACTACCAGCAGAACACCCCCATCGGCGACGGCCCCGTGCTGCTGCC
CGACAACCACTACCTGAGCACCCAGTCCGCCCTGAGCAAAGACCCCAACGAGAAGCGCGATCACATGGTC
CTGCTGGAGTTCGTGACCGCCGCCGGGATCACTCTCGGCATGGACGAGCTGTACAAGTAAGGATCCGCAT
GCATCTAGGGCGGCCAATTCCGCCCCTCTCCCYCCCCCCCCCCTAACGTTACTGGCCGAAGCCGCTTGGA
ATAAGGCCGGTGTGCGTTTGTCTATATGTTATTTTCCACCATATTGCCGTCTTTTGGCAATGTGAGGGCC
CGGAAACCTGGCCCTGTCTTCTTGACGAGCATTCCTAGGGGTCTTTCCCCTCTCGCCAAAGGAATGCAAG
GTCTGTTGAATGTCGTGAAGGAAGCAGTTCCTCTGGAAGCTTCTTGAAGACAAACAACGTCTGTAGCGAC
CCTTTGCAGGCAGCGGAACCCCCCACCTGGCGACAGGTGCCTCTGCGGCCAAAAGCCACGTGTATAAGAT
ACACCTGCAAAGGCGGCACAACCCCAGTGCCACGTTGTGAGTTGGATAGTTGTGGAAAGAGTCAAATGGC
TCTCCTCAAGCGTATTCAACAAGGGGCTGAAGGATGCCCAGAAGGTACCCCATTGTATGGGATCTGATCT
GGGGCCTCGGTGCACATGCTTTACATGTGTTTAGTCGAGGTTAAAAAAACGTCTAGGCCCCCCGAACCAC
GGGGACGTGGTTTTCCTTTGAAAAACACGATGATAAGCTTGCCACAACCCACAAGGAGACGACCTTCCAT
GACCGAGTACAAGCCCACGGTGCGCCTCGCCACCCGCGACGACGTCCCCCGGGCCGTACGCACCCTCGCC
GCCGCGTTCGCCGACTACCCCGCCACGCGCCACACCGTCGACCCGGACCGCCACATCGAGCGGGTCACCG
AGCTGCAAGAACTCTTCCTCACGCGCGTCGGGCTCGACATCGGCAAGGTGTGGGTCGCGGACGACGGCGC
CGCGGTGGCGGTCTGGACCACGCCGGAGAGCGTCGAAGCGGGGGCGGTGTTCGCCGAGATCGGCCCGCGC
ATGGCCGAGTTGAGCGGTTCCCGGCTGGCCGCGCAGCAACAGATGGAAGGCCTCCTGGCGCCGCACCGGC
CCAAGGAGCCCGCGTGGTTCCTGGCCACCGTCGGCGTCTCGCCCGACCACCAGGGCAAGGGTCTGGGCAG
CGCCGTCGTGCTCCCCGGAGTGGAGGCGGCCGAGCGCGCCGGGGTGCCCGCCTTCCTGGAGACCTCCGCG
CCCCGCAACCTCCCCTTCTACGAGCGGCTCGGCTTCACCGTCACCGCCGACGTCGAGGTGCCCGAAGGAC
CGCGCACCTGGTGCATGACCCGCAAGCCCGGTGCCTGATAATAGGCGGCCGCTCGAGACCTAGAAAAACA
TGGAGCAATCACAAGTAGCAATACAGCAGCTACCAATGCTGATTGTGCCTGGCTAGAAGCACAAGAGGAG
GAGGAGGTGGGTTTTCCAGTCACACCTCAGGTACCTTTAAGACCAATGACTTACAAGGCAGCTGTAGATC
TTAGCCACTTTTTAAAAGAAAAGGGGGGACTGGAAGGGCTAATTCACTCCCAACGAAGACAAGATCTGCT
TTTTGCTTGTACTGGGTCTCTCTGGTTAGACCAGATCTGAGCCTGGGAGCTCTCTGGCTAACTAGGGAAC
CCACTGCTTAAGCCTCAATAAAGCTTGCCTTGAGTGCTTCAAGTAGTGTGTGCCCGTCTGTTGTGTGACT
CTGGTAACTAGAGATCCCTCAGACCCTTTTAGTCAGTGTGGAAAATCTCTAGCAGTAGTAGTTCATGTCA
TCTTATTATTCAGTATTTATAACTTGCAAAGAAATGAATATCAGAGAGTGAGAGGCCTTGACATTATAAT
AGATTTAGCAGGAATTGAACTAGGAGTGGAGCACACAGGCAAAGTTCTAGAGCTCGCTGATCAGCCTCGA
CTGTGCCTTCTAGTTGCCAGCCATCTGTTGTTTGCCCCTCCCCCGTGCCTTCCTTGACCCTGGAAGGTGC
CACTCCCACTGTCCTTTCCTAATAAAATGAGGAAATTGCATCGCATTGTCTGAGTAGGTGTCATTCTATT
CTGGGGGGTGGGGTGGGGCAGGACAGCAAGGGGGAGGATTGGGAAGACAATAGCAGGCATGCTGGGGATG
CGGTGGGCTCTATGGCTTCTGAGGCGGAAAGAACCAGCTGGGGGCGCGCCCCTCGAGGCCGCCATGGTCA
TAGCTGTTTGACGTCAGGTGGCACTTTTCGGGGAAATGTGCGCGGAACCCCTATTTGTTTATTTTTCTAA
ATACATTCAAATATGTATCCGCTCACGAGACAATAACCCTGATAAATGCTTCAATAATATTGAAAAAGGA
AGAGTATGAGTATTCAACATTTCCGTGTCGCCCTTATTCCCTTTTTTGCGGCATTTTGCCTTCCTGTTTT
TGCTCACCCAGAAACGCTGGTGAAAGTAAAAGATGCTGAAGATCAGTTGGGTGCACGAGTGGGTTACATC
GAACTGGATCTCAACAGCGGTAAGATCCTTGAGAGTTTTCGCCCCGAAGAACGTTTTCCAATGATGAGCA
CTTTTAAAGTTCTGCTATGTGGCGCGGTATTATCCCGTATTGACGCCGGGCAAGAGCAACTCGGTCGCCG
CATACACTATTCTCAGAATGACTTGGTTGAGTACTCACCAGTCACAGAAAAGCATCTTACGGATGGCATG
ACAGTAAGAGAATTATGCAGTGCTGCCATAACCATGAGTGATAACACTGCGGCCAACTTACTTCTGACAA
CGATCGGAGGACCGAAGGAGCTAACCGCTTTTTTGCACAACATGGGGGATCATGTAACTCGCCTTGATCG
TTGGGAACCGGAGCTGAATGAAGCCATACCAAACGACGAGCGTGACACCACGATGCCTGTAGCAATGGCA
ACAACGTTGCGCAAACTATTAACTGGCGAACTACTTACTCTAGCTTCCCGGCAACAATTAATAGACTGGA
TGGAGGCGGATAAAGTTGCAGGACCACTTCTGCGCTCGGCCCTTCCGGCTGGCTGGTTTATTGCTGATAA
ATCTGGAGCCGGTGAGCGTGGGTCTCGCGGTATCATTGCAGCACTGGGGCCAGATGGTAAGCCCTCCCGT
ATCGTAGTTATCTACACGACGGGGAGTCAGGCAACTATGGATGAACGAAATAGACAGATCGCTGAGATAG
GTGCCTCACTGATTAAGCATTGGTAACTGTCAGACCAAGTTTACTCATATATACTTTAGATTGATTTAAA
ACTTCATTTTTAATTTAAAAGGATCTAGGTGAAGATCCTTTTTGATAATCTCATGACCAAAATCCCTTAA
CGTGAGTTTTCGTTCCACTGAGCGTCAGACCCCGTAGAAAAGATCAAAGGATCTTCTTGAGATCCTTTTT
TTCTGCGCGTAATCTGCTGCTTGCAAACAAAAAAACCACCGCTACCAGCGGTGGTTTGTTTGCCGGATCA
AGAGCTACCAACTCTTTTTCCGAAGGTAACTGGCTTCAGCAGAGCGCAGATACCAAATACTGTTCTTCTA
GTGTAGCCGTAGTTAGGCCACCACTTCAAGAACTCTGTAGCACCGCCTACATACCTCGCTCTGCTAATCC
TGTTACCAGTGGCTGCTGCCAGTGGCGATAAGTCGTGTCTTACCGGGTTGGACTCAAGACGATAGTTACC
GGATAAGGCGCAGCGGTCGGGCTGAACGGGGGGTTCGTGCACACAGCCCAGCTTGGAGCGAACGACCTAC
ACCGAACTGAGATACCTACAGCGTGAGCTATGAGAAAGCGCCACGCTTCCCGAAGGGAGAAAGGCGGACA
GGTATCCGGTAAGCGGCAGGGTCGGAACAGGAGAGCGCACGAGGGAGCTTCCAGGGGGAAACGCCTGGTA
TCTTTATAGTCCTGTCGGGTTTCGCCACCTCTGACTTGAGCGTCGATTTTTGTGATGCTCGTCAGGGGGG
CGGAGCCTATGGAAAAACGCCAGCAACGCGGCCTTTTTACGGTTCTGGCCTTTTGC
Features (pLannotate 1.2.2; 19 found; start..end, strand, type, name):
    117..446     +  CDS            nef (fragment): NEF_HV1BR - Experimental evidence at protein level: Swiss-Prot protein existence level 1. Extracellular Nef protein targets CD4(+) T-lymphocytes for apoptosis by interacting with CXCR4 surface receptors (PubMed:14990729). From Human immunodeficiency virus type 1 group M subtype B (isolate BRU/LAI) (HIV-1).
    494..751     +  LTR            5' LTR (truncated): truncated 5' long terminal repeat (LTR) from HIV-1
    798..923     +  misc_feature   HIV-1 Ψ: packaging signal of human immunodeficiency virus type 1
    907..1270    +  CDS            HIV-1 gag (fragment): gag protein from human immunodeficiency virus 1; gag
   1416..1649    +  misc_feature   RRE: The Rev response element (RRE) of HIV-1 allows for Rev-dependent mRNA export from the nucleus to the cytoplasm.
   2026..2126    +  CDS            Rev (fragment): human immunodeficiency virus 1 (HIV-1) Rev protein; rev; enhances nuclear export of unspliced and incompletely spliced viral mRNAs
   2165..2282    +  misc_feature   cPPT/CTS: central polypurine tract and central termination sequence of HIV-1
   2338..2404    +  CDS            small t antigen (fragment): SV40 (simian virus 40) small t antigen
   2411..3589    +  promoter       EF-1α promoter: strong constitutive promoter for human elongation factor EF-1α
   3684..4400    +  CDS            EGFP: the original enhanced GFP (Yang et al., 1996) mammalian codon-optimized
   4544..5006    +  misc_feature   IRES: internal ribosome entry site (IRES) of the encephalomyocarditis virus (EMCV)
   5039..5638    +  CDS            PuroR: puromycin N-acetyltransferase; pac from Streptomyces alboniger; confers resistance to puromycin
   5645..5839    +  CDS            nef (fragment): NEF_HV1Z2 - Experimental evidence at protein level: Swiss-Prot protein existence level 1. Extracellular Nef protein targets CD4(+) T-lymphocytes for apoptosis by interacting with CXCR4 surface receptors. From Human immunodeficiency virus type 1 group M subtype D (isolate Z2/CDC-Z34) (HIV-1).
   5841..6074    +  LTR            3' LTR (ΔU3): self-inactivating 3' long terminal repeat (LTR) from HIV-1
   6231..6455    +  polyA_signal   bGH poly(A) signal: bovine growth hormone polyadenylation signal
   6459..6480    +  promoter       SV40 promoter (fragment): SV40 enhancer and early promoter
   6551..6655    +  promoter       AmpR promoter: bla
   6656..7516    +  CDS            AmpR: β-lactamase; bla; confers resistance to ampicillin, carbenicillin, and related antibiotics
   7687..8275    +  rep_origin     ori: high-copy-number ColE1/pMB1/pBR322/pUC origin of replication
