[The description below was written by a language model from this plasmid's Addgene catalogue record and pLannotate feature annotations shown in this document.]
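Description:
pSin-EF2-DMD53-GFP is a self-inactivating HIV-1-based lentiviral transfer plasmid of about 8.3 kb that carries a frameshift-type GFP reporter for evaluating CRISPR guide RNAs against the human dystrophin gene. It is propagated in E. coli through a high-copy ColE1/pUC-type origin with ampicillin resistance (β-lactamase under its own promoter). The viral portion comprises a truncated 5' LTR, the Ψ packaging signal with an adjoining gag fragment, the Rev response element for Rev-dependent nuclear export of the genomic RNA, the cPPT/CTS element, and a ΔU3 3' LTR that inactivates LTR promoter activity after integration. A bGH polyadenylation signal lies downstream of the 3' LTR. The short nef, rev and SV40 fragments that were annotated appear to be remnants of the backbone rather than functional genes.

The payload is driven by the promoter the catalogue lists as "EF2", which the feature tables annotate as the constitutive human EF-1α promoter. A 74 bp partial sequence of human DMD exon 53, cloned between EcoRI and NheI sites, disrupts the GFP reading frame. It is not annotated separately but would fit in the short gap between the promoter and the EGFP coding sequence. An EMCV IRES then directs translation of puromycin N-acetyltransferase from the same transcript, so transduced mammalian cells can be selected with puromycin even though they do not fluoresce. According to the associated publication title, the reporter is used to assess single-cut sgRNAs intended to restore dystrophin. Presumably, nuclease cutting in the exon 53 target produces indels, some of which restore the GFP frame and give a fluorescent readout. The depositor and sequencing-derived records differ by one nucleotide in length and show the same feature layout.
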