Addgene plasmid #138353: pSin-EF2-DMD53-GFP
Purpose: Expressing a GFP reporter cassette, whose GFP reading frame is disrupted by insertion of partial DMD exon 53 sequences
Depositing lab: Baisong Lu. Depositing organization: Wake Forest University Health Sciences. Publication: Sensitive and reliable evaluation of single-cut sgRNAs to restore dystrophin by a GFP-reporter assay. Lyu P, Yoo KW, Yadav MK, Atala A, Aartsma-Rus A, Putten MV, Duan D, Lu B. PLoS One. 2020 Sep 24;15(9):e0239468. doi: 10.1371/journal.pone.0239468. eCollection 2020. PubMed 32970732.
Backbone
  Vector backbone: pSin-EF2-IL2-HHB-GFP reporter
  Backbone manufacturer: Lu Lab
  Backbone size w/o insert (bp): 8241
  Total vector size (bp): 8315
  Vector type: Mammalian Expression, Lentiviral, CRISPR
  Selectable markers: Puromycin
Growth in bacteria
  Bacterial resistance: Ampicillin, 100 μg/mL
  Growth temperature: 37°C
  Growth strain: NEB Stable
  Copy number: High Copy
Gene/Insert
  Gene/Insert name: DMD exon 53 partial sequence to disrupt GFP reading frame
  Species: H. sapiens (human)
  Insert size (bp): 74
  GenBank ID: NM_000109.4
  Entrez Gene: DMD (a.k.a. BMD, CMD3B, DXS142, DXS164, DXS206, DXS230, DXS239, DXS268, DXS269, DXS270, DXS272, MRX85)
  Promoter: EF2
  Tag / fusion protein: No
  Cloning method: Restriction Enzyme; 5′ cloning site EcoR1 (not destroyed); 3′ cloning site NheI (not destroyed)
  Sequencing primers: 5′ No; 3′ No
Terms and licenses: Academic/Nonprofit Terms; Industry Terms: Not Available to Industry
How to cite: pSin-EF2-DMD53-GFP was a gift from Baisong Lu (Addgene plasmid # 138353 ; http://n2t.net/addgene:138353 ; RRID:Addgene_138353)
